LOCUS       Exported 8152 bp ds-DNA circular SYN 25-JUL-2022
DEFINITION  Optically controlled eDrEGFR expression in mammalian cells.
ACCESSION   .
VERSION     .
KEYWORDS    eDrEGFR
SOURCE      synthetic DNA construct
  ORGANISM  synthetic DNA construct
REFERENCE   1 (bases 1 to 8152)
  TITLE     HOLD - Verkhusha lab plasmids 2022
REFERENCE   2 (bases 1 to 8152)
  AUTHORS   .
  TITLE     Direct Submission
  JOURNAL   Exported Jul 25, 2022 from SnapGene Server 1.1.58
            http://www.snapgene.com
FEATURES             Location/Qualifiers
     source          1..8152
                     /organism="synthetic DNA construct"
                     /mol_type="other DNA"
     enhancer        61..364
                     /label=CMV enhancer
                     /note="human cytomegalovirus immediate early enhancer"
     promoter        365..568
                     /label=CMV promoter
                     /note="human cytomegalovirus (CMV) immediate early
                     promoter"
     primer_bind     519..539
                     /label=CMV-F
                     /note="Human CMV immediate early promoter, forward primer"
     sig_peptide     597..659
                     /product="leader sequence from mouse immunoglobulin kappa
                     light chain"
                     /label=Ig-kappa leader
     CDS             660..1361
                     /codon_start=1
                     /product="monomeric derivative of DsRed fluorescent protein
                     (Shaner et al., 2004)"
                     /label=mCherry
                     /note="mammalian codon-optimized"
                     /translation="SKGEEDNMAIIKEFMRFKVHMEGSVNGHEFEIEGEGEGRPYEGTQ
                     TAKLKVTKGGPLPFAWDILSPQFMYGSKAYVKHPADIPDYLKLSFPEGFKWERVMNFED
                     GGVVTVTQDSSLQDGEFIYKVKLRGTNFPSDGPVMQKKTMGWEASSERMYPEDGALKGE
                     IKQRLKLKDGGHYDAEVKTTYKAKKPVQLPGAYNVNIKLDITSHNEDYTIVEQYERAEG
                     RHSTGGMDELYK"
     primer_bind     complement(799..817)
                     /label=mCherry-R
                     /note="mCherry, reverse primer"
     primer_bind     1067..1086
                     /label=mCherry-F
                     /note="mCherry, forward primer"
     polyA_signal    4940..5061
                     /label=SV40 poly(A) signal
                     /note="SV40 polyadenylation signal"
     primer_bind     complement(4977..4996)
                     /label=SV40pA-R
                     /note="SV40 polyA, reverse primer"
     primer_bind     5031..5050
                     /label=EBV-rev
                     /note="SV40 polyA terminator, reverse primer"
     rep_origin      complement(5068..5523)
                     /direction=LEFT
                     /label=f1 ori
                     /note="f1 bacteriophage origin of replication; arrow
                     indicates direction of (+) strand synthesis"
     primer_bind     complement(5205..5226)
                     /label=F1ori-F
                     /note="F1 origin, forward primer"
     primer_bind     5417..5436
                     /label=F1ori-R
                     /note="F1 origin, reverse primer"
     promoter        5550..5654
                     /gene="bla"
                     /label=AmpR promoter
     promoter        5656..6013
                     /label=SV40 promoter
                     /note="SV40 enhancer and early promoter"
     primer_bind     complement(5679..5699)
                     /label=pBABE 3'
                     /note="SV40 enhancer, reverse primer for pBABE vectors"
     rep_origin      5864..5999
                     /label=SV40 ori
                     /note="SV40 origin of replication"
     primer_bind     5926..5945
                     /label=SV40pro-F
                     /note="SV40 promoter/origin, forward primer"
     CDS             6048..6842
                     /codon_start=1
                     /gene="aph(3')-II (or nptII)"
                     /product="aminoglycoside phosphotransferase from Tn5"
                     /label=NeoR/KanR
                     /note="confers resistance to neomycin, kanamycin, and G418
                     (Geneticin(R))"
                     /translation="MIEQDGLHAGSPAAWVERLFGYDWAQQTIGCSDAAVFRLSAQGRP
                     VLFVKTDLSGALNELQDEAARLSWLATTGVPCAAVLDVVTEAGRDWLLLGEVPGQDLLS
                     SHLAPAEKVSIMADAMRRLHTLDPATCPFDHQAKHRIERARTRMEAGLVDQDDLDEEHQ
                     GLAPAELFARLKASMPDGEDLVVTHGDACLPNIMVENGRFSGFIDCGRLGVADRYQDIA
                     LATRDIAEELGGEWADRFLVLYGIAAPDSQRIAFYRLLDEFF"
     primer_bind     complement(6102..6121)
                     /label=Neo-R
                     /note="Neomycin resistance gene, reverse primer"
     primer_bind     6712..6731
                     /label=Neo-F
                     /note="Neomycin resistance gene, forward primer"
     primer_bind     complement(7030..7049)
                     /label=TK-pA-R
                     /note="Thymidine kinase polyA, reverse primer"
     polyA_signal    7074..7121
                     /label=HSV TK poly(A) signal
                     /note="herpes simplex virus thymidine kinase
                     polyadenylation signal (Cole and Stacy, 1985)"
     rep_origin      7450..8038
                     /direction=RIGHT
                     /label=ori
                     /note="high-copy-number ColE1/pMB1/pBR322/pUC origin of
                     replication"
     primer_bind     7939..7958
                     /label=pBR322ori-F
                     /note="pBR322 origin, forward primer"
ORIGIN
        1 tagttattaa tagtaatcaa ttacggggtc attagttcat agcccatata tggagttccg
       61 cgttacataa cttacggtaa atggcccgcc tggctgaccg cccaacgacc cccgcccatt
      121 gacgtcaata atgacgtatg ttcccatagt aacgccaata gggactttcc attgacgtca
      181 atgggtggag tatttacggt aaactgccca cttggcagta catcaagtgt atcatatgcc
      241 aagtacgccc cctattgacg tcaatgacgg taaatggccc gcctggcatt atgcccagta
      301 catgacctta tgggactttc ctacttggca gtacatctac gtattagtca tcgctattac
      361 catggtgatg cggttttggc agtacatcaa tgggcgtgga tagcggtttg actcacgggg
      421 atttccaagt ctccacccca ttgacgtcaa tgggagtttg ttttggcacc aaaatcaacg
      481 ggactttcca aaatgtcgta acaactccgc cccattgacg caaatgggcg gtaggcgtgt
      541 acggtgggag gtctatataa gcagagctgg tttagtgaac cgtcagatcc gctagcatgg
      601 agacagacac actcctgcta tgggtactgc tgctctgggt tccaggttcc actggtgaca
      661 gcaagggcga ggaggataac atggccatca tcaaggagtt catgcgcttc aaggtgcaca
      721 tggagggctc cgtgaacggc cacgagttcg agatcgaggg cgagggcgag ggccgcccct
      781 acgagggcac ccagaccgcc aagctgaagg tgaccaaggg tggccccctg cccttcgcct
      841 gggacatcct gtcccctcag ttcatgtacg gctccaaggc ctacgtgaag caccccgccg
      901 acatccccga ctacttgaag ctgtccttcc ccgagggctt caagtgggag cgcgtgatga
      961 acttcgagga cggcggcgtg gtgaccgtga cccaggactc ctccctgcag gacggcgagt
     1021 tcatctacaa ggtgaagctg cgcggcacca acttcccctc cgacggcccc gtaatgcaga
     1081 agaagaccat gggctgggag gcctcctccg agcggatgta ccccgaggac ggcgccctga
     1141 agggcgagat caagcagagg ctgaagctga aggacggcgg ccactacgac gctgaggtca
     1201 agaccaccta caaggccaag aagcccgtgc agctgcccgg cgcctacaac gtcaacatca
     1261 agttggacat cacctcccac aacgaggact acaccatcgt ggaacagtac gaacgcgccg
     1321 agggccgcca ctccaccggc ggcatggacg agctgtacaa ggaattcagt gctggtagtg
     1381 ctggtagtgc tggcaccggt atgagccggg acccgttgcc cttttttcca ccgctttacc
     1441 ttggtggccc ggaaattacc accgagaact gcgagcgcga gccgattcat attcccggca
     1501 gcatccagcc gcacggcgcc ctgctcactg ccgacgggca cagcggcgag gtgctccaga
     1561 tgagcctcaa cgcggccact tttctgggac aggaacccac agtgctgcgc ggacagaccc
     1621 tcgccgcact gctgcccgag cagtggcccg cgctgcaagc ggccctgccc cccggctgcc
     1681 ccgacgccct gcaataccgc gcaacgctgg actggcctgc cgccgggcac ctttcgctga
     1741 cggtgcaccg ggtcggcgag ttgctgattc tggagttcga gccgacggag gcctgggaca
     1801 gcaccgggcc gcacgcgctg cgcaacgcga tgttcgcgct cgaaagtgcc cccaacctgc
     1861 gggcgctggc cgaggtggcg acccagacgg tccgcgagct gacgggcttt gaccgggtga
     1921 tgctctacaa atttgccccc gacgccaccg gcgaagtgat tgccgaggcc cgccgtgagg
     1981 ggctgcacgc ctttctgggc caccgttttc ccgcgtcgga cattccggcg caggcccgcg
     2041 cgctctacac ccggcacctg ctgcgcctga ccgccgacac ccgcgccgcc gccgtgccgc
     2101 tcgatcccgt cctcaacccg cagacgaatg cgcccacccc gctgggcggc gccgtgctgc
     2161 gcgccacctc gcccatgcac atgcagtacc tgcggaacat gggcgtcggg tcgagcctgt
     2221 cggtgtcggt ggtggtcggc ggccagctct ggggcctgat cgcctgccac caccagacgc
     2281 cctacgtgtt gccgcccgac ctgcgaacca cgctcgaata cctgggccgc ttgctgagcc
     2341 tgcaagttca ggtcaaggaa gcggcggacg tggcggcctt tcgccagagc ctgcgggagc
     2401 accacgcgcg ggtggccctc gcggcggcgc actcgctctc gccgcacgac accctcagtg
     2461 acccggcgct tgacctgctg ggcctgatgc gggccggggg cctgattctg cgtttcgagg
     2521 gccgctggca gacgttgggt gaagtgccgc ctgccccggc ggtggacgcg ctgctggcgt
     2581 ggctcgaaac ccagccgggc gccctggtcc agaccgacgc gctaggccaa ctgtggcccg
     2641 ccggcgccga tctcgccccc agcgcagcgg gcctgctcgc catcagcgtg ggcgagggct
     2701 ggtcggagtg cctcgtctgg ctgcggcccg aactgcggct ggaggtcgcc tggggcgggg
     2761 ccactcctga ccaggcgaaa gacgacctcg ggccgcgcca ctcattcgac acctacctcg
     2821 aagaaaaacg cggctacgcc gagccctggc atcccggcga aatcgaggag gcgcaggatc
     2881 tacgtgacac attgaccggg gcgctgggcg agcagctcga gatcgccact gggatggtgg
     2941 gggccctcct cttgctgctg gtggtggccc tggggatcgg cctcttcatg cgaaggcgcc
     3001 acatcgttcg gaagcgcacg ctgcggaggc tgctgcagga gagggagctt gtggagcctc
     3061 ttacacccag tnnnnnnnnn nnnnnnnnnn nnnnnnnnnn nnnnnnnnnn nnnnnnnnnn
     3121 nnnnnnnnnn nnnnnnnnnn nnnnnnnnnn nnnnnnnnnn nnnnnnnnnn nnnnnnnnnn
     3181 nnnnnnnnnn nnnnnnnnnn nnnnnnnnnn nnnnnnnnnn nnnnnnnnnn nnnnnnnnnn
     3241 nnnnnnnnnn nnnnnnnnnn nnnnnnnnnn nnnnnnnnnn nnnnnnnnnn nnnnnnnnnn
     3301 nnnnnnnnnn nnnnnnnnnn nnnnnnnnnn nnnnnnnnnn nnnnnnnnnn nnnnnnnnnn
     3361 nnnnnnnnnn nnnnnnnnnn nnnnnnnnnn nnnnnnnnnn nnnnnnnnnn nnnnnnnnnn
     3421 nnnnnnnnnn nnnnnnnnnn nnnnnnnnnn nnnnnnnnnn nnnnnnnnnn nnnnnnnnnn
     3481 nnnnnnnnnn nnnnnnnnnn nnnnnnnnnn nnnnnnnnnn nnnnnnnnnn nnnnnnnnnn
     3541 nnnnnnnnnn nnnnnnnnnn nnnnnnnnnn nnnnnnnnnn nnnnnnnnnn nnnnnnnnnn
     3601 nnnnnnnnnn nnnnnnnnnn nnnnnnnnnn nnnnnnnnnn nnnnnnnnnn nnnnnnnnnn
     3661 nnnnnnnnnn nnnnnnnnnn nnnnnnnnnn nnnnnnnnnn nnnnnnnnnn nnnnnnnnnn
     3721 nnnnnnnnnn nnnnnnnnnn nnnnnnnnnn nnnnnnnnnn nnnnnnnnnn nnnnnnnnnn
     3781 nnnnnnnnnn nnnnnnnnnn nnnnnnnnnn nnnnnnnnnn nnnnnnnnnn nnnnnnnnnn
     3841 nnnnnnnnnn nnnnnnnnnn nnnnnnnnnn nnnnnnnnnn nnnnnnnnnn nnnnnnnnnn
     3901 nnnnnnnnnn nnnnnnnnnn nnnnnnnnnn nnnnnnnnnn nnnnnnnnnn nnnnnnnnnn
     3961 nnnnnnnnnn nnnnnnnnnn nnnnnnnnnn nnnnnnnnnn nnnnnnnnnn nnnnnnnnnn
     4021 nnnnnnnnnn nnnnnnnnnn nnnnnnnnnn nnttcttcag cagcccctcc acgtcacgga
     4081 ctcccctcct gagctctctg agtgcaacca gcaacaattc caccgtggct tgcattgata
     4141 gaaatgggct gcaaagctgt cccatcaagg aagacagctt cttgcagcga tacagctcag
     4201 accccacagg cgccttgact gaggacagca tagacgacac cttcctccca gtgcctgaat
     4261 acataaacca gtccgttccc aaaaggcccg ctggctctgt gcagaatcct gtctatcaca
     4321 atcagcctct gaaccccgcg cccagcagag acccacacta ccaggacccc cacagcactg
     4381 cagtgggcaa ccccgagtat ctcaacactg tccagcccac ctgtgtcaac agcacattcg
     4441 acagccctgc ccactgggcc cagaaaggca gccaccaaat tagcctggac aaccctgact
     4501 accagcagga cttctttccc aaggaagcca agccaaatgg catctttaag ggctccacag
     4561 ctgaaaatgc agaataccta agggtcgcgc cacaaagcag tgaatttatt ggagcatcta
     4621 gaggcggtgg tggcagcgga ggagggggga gcggcggcgg tggcagtggc ggcggcggta
     4681 gtcgcagccg ctttgtgaaa aaagatagcg ccggcagtgc gggtagtgcg gggagcgccg
     4741 gtagctatct ggcgaacgaa attctgtggg gcagcgctgg tagcgcagga agcgccggca
     4801 gtgcagggtt ttgctatgaa aacgaagtgg cgctgtcata atcagccata ccacatttgt
     4861 agaggtttta cttgctttaa aaaacctccc acacctcccc ctgaacctga aacataaaat
     4921 gaatgcaatt gttgttgtta acttgtttat tgcagcttat aatggttaca aataaagcaa
     4981 tagcatcaca aatttcacaa ataaagcatt tttttcactg cattctagtt gtggtttgtc
     5041 caaactcatc aatgtatctt aaggcgtaaa ttgtaagcgt taatattttg ttaaaattcg
     5101 cgttaaattt ttgttaaatc agctcatttt ttaaccaata ggccgaaatc ggcaaaatcc
     5161 cttataaatc aaaagaatag accgagatag ggttgagtgt tgttccagtt tggaacaaga
     5221 gtccactatt aaagaacgtg gactccaacg tcaaaggnnn nnnnnnnnnn nnnnnnnnnn
     5281 nnnnnnnnnn nnnnnnnnnn nnnnnntnnn nnnnnnnnnn nnnnnnnnnn nnnnnnnnnn
     5341 nnnnnnnnnn nnnnnnnnnn nnnnnnnnnn nnnnnnnnnn nnnnnnnnnn nnnnnnnngn
     5401 nnnnnnnnnn nnnnnnnnnn nnnnnnnnnn nnnnnnnnnn nnnnnnnnnn nnnnnnnnnn
     5461 nnnnnnnnnn nnnnnnnnnn nnnnnnnnnn nnnnnnnnnn nnnnnnnnnn nnnnnnnnnn
     5521 nnncaggtgg cacttttcgg ggaaatgtgc gcggaacccc tatttgttta tttttctaaa
     5581 tacattcaaa tatgtatccg ctcatgagac aataaccctg ataaatgctt caataatatt
     5641 gaaaaaggaa gagtcctgag gcggaaagaa ccagctgtgg aatgtgtgtc agttagggtg
     5701 tggaaagtcc ccaggctccc cagcaggcag aagtatgcaa agcatgcatc tcaattagtc
     5761 agcaaccagg tgtggaaagt ccccaggctc cccagcaggc agaagtatgc aaagcatgca
     5821 tctcaattag tcagcaacca tagtcccgcc cctaactccg cccatcccgc ccctaactcc
     5881 gcccagttcc gcccattctc cgccccatgg ctgactaatt ttttttattt atgcagaggc
     5941 cgaggccgcc tcggcctctg agctattcca gaagtagtga ggaggctttt ttggaggcct
     6001 aggcttttgc aaagatcgat caagagacag gatgaggatc gtttcgcatg attgaacaag
     6061 atggattgca cgcaggttct ccggccgctt gggtggagag gctattcggc tatgactggg
     6121 cacaacagac aatcggctgc tctgatgccg ccgtgttccg gctgtcagcg caggggcgcc
     6181 cggttctttt tgtcaagacc gacctgtccg gtgccctgaa tgaactgcaa gacgaggcag
     6241 cgcggctatc gtggctggcc acgacgggcg ttccttgcgc agctgtgctc gacgttgtca
     6301 ctgaagcggg aagggactgg ctgctattgg gcgaagtgcc ggggcaggat ctcctgtcat
     6361 ctcaccttgc tcctgccgag aaagtatcca tcatggctga tgcaatgcgg cggctgcata
     6421 cgcttgatcc ggctacctgc ccattcgacc accaagcgaa acatcgcatc gagcgagcac
     6481 gtactcggat ggaagccggt cttgtcgatc aggatgatct ggacgaagag catcaggggc
     6541 tcgcgccagc cgaactgttc gccaggctca aggcgagcat gcccgacggc gaggatctcg
     6601 tcgtgaccca tggcgatgcc tgcttgccga atatcatggt ggaaaatggc cgcttttctg
     6661 gattcatcga ctgtggccgg ctgggtgtgg cggaccgcta tcaggacata gcgttggcta
     6721 cccgtgatat tgctgaagag cttggcggcg aatgggctga ccgcttcctc gtgctttacg
     6781 gtatcgccgc tcccgattcg cagcgcatcg ccttctatcg ccttcttgac gagttcttct
     6841 gagcgggact ctggggttcg aaatgaccga ccaagcgacg cccaacctgc catcacgaga
     6901 tttcgattcc accgccgcct tctatgaaag gttgggcttc ggaatcgttt tccgggacgc
     6961 cggctggatg atcctccagc gcggggatct catgctggag ttcttcgccc accctagggg
     7021 gaggctaact gaaacacgga aggagacaat accggaagga acccgcgcta tgacggcaat
     7081 aaaaagacag aataaaacgc acggtgttgg gtcgtttgtt cataaacgcg gggttcggtc
     7141 ccagggctgg cactctgtcg ataccccacc gagaccccat tggggccaat acgcccgcgt
     7201 ttcttccttt tccccacccc accccccaag ttcgggtgaa ggcccagggc tcgcagccaa
     7261 cgtcggggcg gcaggccctg ccatagcctc aggttactca tatatacttt agattgattt
     7321 aaaacttcat ttttaattta aaaggatcta ggtgaagatc ctttttgata atctcatgac
     7381 caaaatccct taacgtgagt tttcgttcca ctgagcgtca gaccccgtag aaaagatcaa
     7441 aggatcttct tgagatcctt tttttctgcg cgtaatctgc tgcttgcaaa caaaaaaacc
     7501 accgctacca gcggtggttt gtttgccgga tcaagagcta ccaactcttt ttccgaaggt
     7561 aactggcttc agcagagcgc agataccaaa tactgttctt ctagtgtagc cgtagttagg
     7621 ccaccacttc aagaactctg tagcaccgcc tacatacctc gctctgctaa tcctgttacc
     7681 agtggctgct gccagtggcg ataagtcgtg tcttaccggg ttggactcaa gacgatagtt
     7741 accggataag gcgcagcggt cgggctgaac ggggggttcg tgcacacagc ccagcttgga
     7801 gcgaacgacc tacaccgaac tgagatacct acagcgtgag ctatgagaaa gcgccacgct
     7861 tcccgaaggg agaaaggcgg acaggtatcc ggtaagcggc agggtcggaa caggagagcg
     7921 cacgagggag cttccagggg gaaacgcctg gtatctttat agtcctgtcg ggtttcgcca
     7981 cctctgactt gagcgtcgat ttttgtgatg ctcgtcaggg gggcggagcc tatggaaaaa
     8041 cgccagcaac gcggcctttt tacggttcct ggccttttgc tggccttttg ctcacatgtt
     8101 ctttcctgcg ttatcccctg attctgtgga taaccgtatt accgccatgc at
//
